Addgene plasmid #75837: SNX16 gRNA (BRDN0001148051)
Purpose: 3rd generation lentiviral gRNA plasmid targeting human SNX16
Depositing lab: John Doench & David Root. Depositing organization: Broad Institute. Publication: Optimized sgRNA design to maximize activity and minimize off-target effects of CRISPR-Cas9. Doench JG, Fusi N, Sullender M, Hegde M, Vaimberg EW, Donovan KF, Smith I, Tothova Z, Wilen C, Orchard R, Virgin HW, Listgarten J, Root DE. Nat Biotechnol. 2016 Jan 18. doi: 10.1038/nbt.3437. PubMed 26780180.
Backbone
  Vector backbone: lentiGuide-Puro
  Backbone manufacturer: Zhang Lab (Addgene plasmid # 52963)
  Vector type: Mammalian Expression, Lentiviral, CRISPR
  Selectable markers: Puromycin
Growth in bacteria
  Bacterial resistance: Ampicillin, 100 μg/mL
  Growth temperature: 37°C
  Growth strain: DH5alpha
  Copy number: High Copy
Gene/Insert
  Gene/Insert name: SNX16 (alt names: SNX16; NM_022133.3)
  gRNA/shRNA sequence: ACAAGCTCAAATTCTTCTAA
  Species: H. sapiens (human)
  Entrez Gene: SNX16 (a.k.a. DKFZp666H147)
  Promoter: hU6
  Cloning method: Unknown
  Sequencing primers: 5′ U6-F; 3′ pS2-R
Terms and licenses: Academic/Nonprofit Terms; Industry Terms: Not Available to Industry
Depositor comments: The gRNA was designed to target the following Genbank reference sequence(s): NM_022133.3,NM_152836.2,NM_152837.2. Note that this plasmid does NOT contain Cas9. It should be used in conjunction with lentiCas9-Blast (Addgene #52962) or otherwise with cell lines already expressing Cas9. Browse the full kinome gRNA library at http://www.addgene.org/pooled-library/broadgpp-human-kinome/ or visit http://www.broadinstitute.org/rnai/public/ for detailed protocols and information.
How to cite: SNX16 gRNA (BRDN0001148051) was a gift from John Doench & David Root (Addgene plasmid # 75837 ; http://n2t.net/addgene:75837 ; RRID:Addgene_75837)
