[The description below was written by a language model from this plasmid's Addgene catalogue record and pLannotate feature annotations shown in this document.]
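Description:
SNX16 gRNA (BRDN0001148051) is a third-generation lentiviral guide RNA plasmid built on the lentiGuide-Puro backbone and designed to target human SNX16 (sorting nexin 16) for CRISPR/Cas9 editing. It is maintained in E. coli as a high-copy plasmid through a ColE1/pUC-type origin with ampicillin selection from the β-lactamase gene. An f1 origin, an SV40 origin, and remnants of a lac/T7/T3 cloning region are also annotated in the backbone.

The lentiviral transfer cassette begins with an RSV promoter fused to a truncated HIV-1 5' LTR, which makes genomic RNA production independent of Tat. This is followed by the Ψ packaging signal with a gag fragment, the Rev response element for Rev-dependent nuclear export, and a cPPT/CTS. It ends in a ΔU3 self-inactivating 3' LTR, after which there is an SV40 polyadenylation signal.

Within this cassette, a human U6 RNA polymerase III promoter drives the SNX16-specific spacer joined to the Streptococcus pyogenes gRNA scaffold. Downstream, the EF-1α core promoter with its intron A expresses puromycin N-acetyltransferase, so transduced mammalian cells can be selected with puromycin. A WPRE follows to enhance transcript expression.

The plasmid does not encode Cas9, so it is meant to be used with a separate Cas9 lentiviral vector or in cells that already express Cas9. According to the depositor, the guide was designed against three SNX16 reference transcripts and belongs to a human kinome gRNA library associated with work on optimized sgRNA design. Its typical use is knockout of SNX16 in human cells following lentiviral delivery.
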