Features (pLannotate 1.2.2; 29 found; start..end, strand, type, name):
     14..80      +  CDS            small t antigen (fragment): SV40 (simian virus 40) small t antigen
    106..317     +  promoter       EF-1α core promoter: core promoter for human elongation factor EF-1α
    318..1256    +  intron         EF-1α intron A: intron upstream of the start codon of human EF-1α
   1278..1877    +  CDS            PuroR (fragment): puromycin N-acetyltransferase; pac from Streptomyces; confers resistance to puromycin
   1893..2481    +  misc_feature   WPRE: woodchuck hepatitis virus posttranscriptional regulatory element
   2532..2551    +  misc_feature   cPPT/CTS (fragment): central polypurine tract and central termination sequence of HIV-1
   2553..2786    +  LTR            3' LTR (ΔU3): self-inactivating 3' long terminal repeat (LTR) from HIV-1
   2864..2985    +  polyA_signal   SV40 poly(A) signal: SV40 polyadenylation signal
   3025..3160    +  rep_origin     SV40 ori: SV40 origin of replication
   3181..3199    -  promoter       T7 promoter: promoter for bacteriophage T7 RNA polymerase
   3207..3362    +  CDS            lacZα (fragment): LacZα fragment of β-galactosidase; lacZ fragment
   3367..3795    +  rep_origin     f1 ori (sequence partly withheld): f1 bacteriophage origin of replication; arrow indicates direction of (+) strand synthesis
   3848..3952    +  promoter       AmpR promoter: bla
   3953..4813    +  CDS            AmpR: β-lactamase; bla; confers resistance to ampicillin, carbenicillin, and related antibiotics
   4984..5572    +  rep_origin     ori: high-copy-number ColE1/pMB1/pBR322/pUC origin of replication
   5755..5847    +  CDS            lacI (fragment): lac repressor; lacI; The lac repressor binds to the lac operator to inhibit transcription in E. coli. This inhibition can be relieved by adding lactose or isopropyl-β-D-thiogalactopyranoside (IPTG).
   5860..5881    +  protein_bind   CAP binding site: CAP binding activates transcription in the presence of cAMP. E. coli catabolite activator protein
   5896..5926    +  promoter       lac promoter: promoter for the E. coli lac operon
   5934..5950    +  protein_bind   lac operator: The lac repressor binds to the lac operator to inhibit transcription in E. coli. This inhibition can be relieved by adding lactose or isopropyl-β-D-thiogalactopyranoside (IPTG). lac repressor encoded by lacI
   5995..6013    +  promoter       T3 promoter: promoter for bacteriophage T3 RNA polymerase
   6041..6267    +  promoter       RSV promoter: Rous sarcoma virus enhancer/promoter
   6268..6448    +  LTR            5' LTR (truncated): truncated 5' long terminal repeat (LTR) from HIV-1
   6495..6620    +  misc_feature   HIV-1 Ψ: packaging signal of human immunodeficiency virus type 1
   6604..6967    +  CDS            HIV-1 gag (fragment): gag protein from human immunodeficiency virus 1; gag
   7113..7346    +  misc_feature   RRE: The Rev response element (RRE) of HIV-1 allows for Rev-dependent mRNA export from the nucleus to the cytoplasm.
   7723..7749    +  CDS            Rev (fragment): human immunodeficiency virus 1 (HIV-1) Rev protein; rev; enhances nuclear export of unspliced and incompletely spliced viral mRNAs
   7753..7993    +  promoter       U6 promoter: RNA polymerase III promoter for human U6 snRNA
   8023..8098    +  misc_RNA       gRNA scaffold: guide RNA scaffold for the Streptococcus pyogenes CRISPR/Cas9 system
   8154..8271    +  misc_feature   cPPT/CTS: central polypurine tract and central termination sequence of HIV-1
>Addgene plasmid #75837 | SNX16 gRNA (BRDN0001148051) | addgene full sequence | sequence record 184664 | Addgene Assembled Sequence
CCCGGGTGCAAAGATGGATAAAGTTTTAAACAGAGAGGAATCTTTGCAGCTAATGGACCTTCTAGGTCTT
GAAAGGAGTGGGAATTGGCTCCGGTGCCCGTCAGTGGGCAGAGCGCACATCGCCCACAGTCCCCGAGAAG
TTGGGGGGAGGGGTCGGCAATTGATCCGGTGCCTAGAGAAGGTGGCGCGGGGTAAACTGGGAAAGTGATG
TCGTGTACTGGCTCCGCCTTTTTCCCGAGGGTGGGGGAGAACCGTATATAAGTGCAGTAGTCGCCGTGAA
CGTTCTTTTTCGCAACGGGTTTGCCGCCAGAACACAGGTAAGTGCCGTGTGTGGTTCCCGCGGGCCTGGC
CTCTTTACGGGTTATGGCCCTTGCGTGCCTTGAATTACTTCCACCTGGCTGCAGTACGTGATTCTTGATC
CCGAGCTTCGGGTTGGAAGTGGGTGGGAGAGTTCGAGGCCTTGCGCTTAAGGAGCCCCTTCGCCTCGTGC
TTGAGTTGAGGCCTGGCCTGGGCGCTGGGGCCGCCGCGTGCGAATCTGGTGGCACCTTCGCGCCTGTCTC
GCTGCTTTCGATAAGTCTCTAGCCATTTAAAATTTTTGATGACCTGCTGCGACGCTTTTTTTCTGGCAAG
ATAGTCTTGTAAATGCGGGCCAAGATCTGCACACTGGTATTTCGGTTTTTGGGGCCGCGGGCGGCGACGG
GGCCCGTGCGTCCCAGCGCACATGTTCGGCGAGGCGGGGCCTGCGAGCGCGGCCACCGAGAATCGGACGG
GGGTAGTCTCAAGCTGGCCGGCCTGCTCTGGTGCCTGGCCTCGCGCCGCCGTGTATCGCCCCGCCCTGGG
CGGCAAGGCTGGCCCGGTCGGCACCAGTTGCGTGAGCGGAAAGATGGCCGCTTCCCGGCCCTGCTGCAGG
GAGCTCAAAATGGAGGACGCGGCGCTCGGGAGAGCGGGCGGGTGAGTCACCCACACAAAGGAAAAGGGCC
TTTCCGTCCTCAGCCGTCGCTTCATGTGACTCCACGGAGTACCGGGCGCCGTCCAGGCACCTCGATTAGT
TCTCGAGCTTTTGGAGTACGTCGTCTTTAGGTTGGGGGGAGGGGTTTTATGCGATGGAGTTTCCCCACAC
TGAGTGGGTGGAGACTGAAGTTAGGCCAGCTTGGCACTTGATGTAATTCTCCTTGGAATTTGCCCTTTTT
GAGTTTGGATCTTGGTTCATTCTCAAGCCTCAGACAGTGGTTCAAAGTTTTTTTCTTCCATTTCAGGTGT
CGTGACGTACGGCCACCATGACCGAGTACAAGCCCACGGTGCGCCTCGCCACCCGCGACGACGTCCCCAG
GGCCGTACGCACCCTCGCCGCCGCGTTCGCCGACTACCCCGCCACGCGCCACACCGTCGATCCGGACCGC
CACATCGAGCGGGTCACCGAGCTGCAAGAACTCTTCCTCACGCGCGTCGGGCTCGACATCGGCAAGGTGT
GGGTCGCGGACGACGGCGCCGCCGTGGCGGTCTGGACCACGCCGGAGAGCGTCGAAGCGGGGGCGGTGTT
CGCCGAGATCGGCCCGCGCATGGCCGAGTTGAGCGGTTCCCGGCTGGCCGCGCAGCAACAGATGGAAGGC
CTCCTGGCGCCGCACCGGCCCAAGGAGCCCGCGTGGTTCCTGGCCACCGTCGGAGTCTCGCCCGACCACC
AGGGCAAGGGTCTGGGCAGCGCCGTCGTGCTCCCCGGAGTGGAGGCGGCCGAGCGCGCCGGGGTGCCCGC
CTTCCTGGAGACCTCCGCGCCCCGCAACCTCCCCTTCTACGAGCGGCTCGGCTTCACCGTCACCGCCGAC
GTCGAGGTGCCCGAAGGACCGCGCACCTGGTGCATGACCCGCAAGCCCGGTGCCTGAACGCGTTAAGTCG
ACAATCAACCTCTGGATTACAAAATTTGTGAAAGATTGACTGGTATTCTTAACTATGTTGCTCCTTTTAC
GCTATGTGGATACGCTGCTTTAATGCCTTTGTATCATGCTATTGCTTCCCGTATGGCTTTCATTTTCTCC
TCCTTGTATAAATCCTGGTTGCTGTCTCTTTATGAGGAGTTGTGGCCCGTTGTCAGGCAACGTGGCGTGG
TGTGCACTGTGTTTGCTGACGCAACCCCCACTGGTTGGGGCATTGCCACCACCTGTCAGCTCCTTTCCGG
GACTTTCGCTTTCCCCCTCCCTATTGCCACGGCGGAACTCATCGCCGCCTGCCTTGCCCGCTGCTGGACA
GGGGCTCGGCTGTTGGGCACTGACAATTCCGTGGTGTTGTCGGGGAAATCATCGTCCTTTCCTTGGCTGC
TCGCCTGTGTTGCCACCTGGATTCTGCGCGGGACGTCCTTCTGCTACGTCCCTTCGGCCCTCAATCCAGC
GGACCTTCCTTCCCGCGGCCTGCTGCCGGCTCTGCGGCCTCTTCCGCGTCTTCGCCTTCGCCCTCAGACG
AGTCGGATCTCCCTTTGGGCCGCCTCCCCGCGTCGACTTTAAGACCAATGACTTACAAGGCAGCTGTAGA
TCTTAGCCACTTTTTAAAAGAAAAGGGGGGACTGGAAGGGCTAATTCACTCCCAACGAAGACAAGATCTG
CTTTTTGCTTGTACTGGGTCTCTCTGGTTAGACCAGATCTGAGCCTGGGAGCTCTCTGGCTAACTAGGGA
ACCCACTGCTTAAGCCTCAATAAAGCTTGCCTTGAGTGCTTCAAGTAGTGTGTGCCCGTCTGTTGTGTGA
CTCTGGTAACTAGAGATCCCTCAGACCCTTTTAGTCAGTGTGGAAAATCTCTAGCAGTACGTATAGTAGT
TCATGTCATCTTATTATTCAGTATTTATAACTTGCAAAGAAATGAATATCAGAGAGTGAGAGGAACTTGT
TTATTGCAGCTTATAATGGTTACAAATAAAGCAATAGCATCACAAATTTCACAAATAAAGCATTTTTTTC
ACTGCATTCTAGTTGTGGTTTGTCCAAACTCATCAATGTATCTTATCATGTCTGGCTCTAGCTATCCCGC
CCCTAACTCCGCCCATCCCGCCCCTAACTCCGCCCAGTTCCGCCCATTCTCCGCCCCATGGCTGACTAAT
TTTTTTTATTTATGCAGAGGCCGAGGCCGCCTCGGCCTCTGAGCTATTCCAGAAGTAGTGAGGAGGCTTT
TTTGGAGGCCTAGGGACGTACCCAATTCGCCCTATAGTGAGTCGTATTACGCGCGCTCACTGGCCGTCGT
TTTACAACGTCGTGACTGGGAAAACCCTGGCGTTACCCAACTTAATCGCCTTGCAGCACATCCCCCTTTC
GCCAGCTGGCGTAATAGCGAAGAGGCCCGCACCGATCGCCCTTCCCAACAGTTGCGCAGCCTGAATGGCG
AATGGG
[124 nt withheld, positions 3367-3490]
C
[91 nt withheld, positions 3492-3582]
A
[49 nt withheld, positions 3584-3632]
CCTTTGACGTTGGAGTCCACGTTCTTT
[37 nt withheld, positions 3660-3696]
ACCCTATCTCGGTCTATTCTTTTGATTTATAAGGGATTTTGCCGATTTCGGCCTATTGGTTAAAAAATGA
GCTGATTTAACAAAAATTTAACGCGAATTTTAACAAAATATTAACGCTTACAATTTAGGTGGCACTTTTC
GGGGAAATGTGCGCGGAACCCCTATTTGTTTATTTTTCTAAATACATTCAAATATGTATCCGCTCATGAG
ACAATAACCCTGATAAATGCTTCAATAATATTGAAAAAGGAAGAGTATGAGTATTCAACATTTCCGTGTC
GCCCTTATTCCCTTTTTTGCGGCATTTTGCCTTCCTGTTTTTGCTCACCCAGAAACGCTGGTGAAAGTAA
AAGATGCTGAAGATCAGTTGGGTGCACGAGTGGGTTACATCGAACTGGATCTCAACAGCGGTAAGATCCT
TGAGAGTTTTCGCCCCGAAGAACGTTTTCCAATGATGAGCACTTTTAAAGTTCTGCTATGTGGCGCGGTA
TTATCCCGTATTGACGCCGGGCAAGAGCAACTCGGTCGCCGCATACACTATTCTCAGAATGACTTGGTTG
AGTACTCACCAGTCACAGAAAAGCATCTTACGGATGGCATGACAGTAAGAGAATTATGCAGTGCTGCCAT
AACCATGAGTGATAACACTGCGGCCAACTTACTTCTGACAACGATCGGAGGACCGAAGGAGCTAACCGCT
TTTTTGCACAACATGGGGGATCATGTAACTCGCCTTGATCGTTGGGAACCGGAGCTGAATGAAGCCATAC
CAAACGACGAGCGTGACACCACGATGCCTGTAGCAATGGCAACAACGTTGCGCAAACTATTAACTGGCGA
ACTACTTACTCTAGCTTCCCGGCAACAATTAATAGACTGGATGGAGGCGGATAAAGTTGCAGGACCACTT
CTGCGCTCGGCCCTTCCGGCTGGCTGGTTTATTGCTGATAAATCTGGAGCCGGTGAGCGTGGGTCTCGCG
GTATCATTGCAGCACTGGGGCCAGATGGTAAGCCCTCCCGTATCGTAGTTATCTACACGACGGGGAGTCA
GGCAACTATGGATGAACGAAATAGACAGATCGCTGAGATAGGTGCCTCACTGATTAAGCATTGGTAACTG
TCAGACCAAGTTTACTCATATATACTTTAGATTGATTTAAAACTTCATTTTTAATTTAAAAGGATCTAGG
TGAAGATCCTTTTTGATAATCTCATGACCAAAATCCCTTAACGTGAGTTTTCGTTCCACTGAGCGTCAGA
CCCCGTAGAAAAGATCAAAGGATCTTCTTGAGATCCTTTTTTTCTGCGCGTAATCTGCTGCTTGCAAACA
AAAAAACCACCGCTACCAGCGGTGGTTTGTTTGCCGGATCAAGAGCTACCAACTCTTTTTCCGAAGGTAA
CTGGCTTCAGCAGAGCGCAGATACCAAATACTGTTCTTCTAGTGTAGCCGTAGTTAGGCCACCACTTCAA
GAACTCTGTAGCACCGCCTACATACCTCGCTCTGCTAATCCTGTTACCAGTGGCTGCTGCCAGTGGCGAT
AAGTCGTGTCTTACCGGGTTGGACTCAAGACGATAGTTACCGGATAAGGCGCAGCGGTCGGGCTGAACGG
GGGGTTCGTGCACACAGCCCAGCTTGGAGCGAACGACCTACACCGAACTGAGATACCTACAGCGTGAGCT
ATGAGAAAGCGCCACGCTTCCCGAAGGGAGAAAGGCGGACAGGTATCCGGTAAGCGGCAGGGTCGGAACA
GGAGAGCGCACGAGGGAGCTTCCAGGGGGAAACGCCTGGTATCTTTATAGTCCTGTCGGGTTTCGCCACC
TCTGACTTGAGCGTCGATTTTTGTGATGCTCGTCAGGGGGGCGGAGCCTATGGAAAAACGCCAGCAACGC
GGCCTTTTTACGGTTCCTGGCCTTTTGCTGGCCTTTTGCTCACATGTTCTTTCCTGCGTTATCCCCTGAT
TCTGTGGATAACCGTATTACCGCCTTTGAGTGAGCTGATACCGCTCGCCGCAGCCGAACGACCGAGCGCA
GCGAGTCAGTGAGCGAGGAAGCGGAAGAGCGCCCAATACGCAAACCGCCTCTCCCCGCGCGTTGGCCGAT
TCATTAATGCAGCTGGCACGACAGGTTTCCCGACTGGAAAGCGGGCAGTGAGCGCAACGCAATTAATGTG
AGTTAGCTCACTCATTAGGCACCCCAGGCTTTACACTTTATGCTTCCGGCTCGTATGTTGTGTGGAATTG
TGAGCGGATAACAATTTCACACAGGAAACAGCTATGACCATGATTACGCCAAGCGCGCAATTAACCCTCA
CTAAAGGGAACAAAAGCTGGAGCTGCAAGCTTAATGTAGTCTTATGCAATACTCTTGTAGTCTTGCAACA
TGGTAACGATGAGTTAGCAACATGCCTTACAAGGAGAGAAAAAGCACCGTGCATGCCGATTGGTGGAAGT
AAGGTGGTACGATCGTGCCTTATTAGGAAGGCAACAGACGGGTCTGACATGGATTGGACGAACCACTGAA
TTGCCGCATTGCAGAGATATTGTATTTAAGTGCCTAGCTCGATACATAAACGGGTCTCTCTGGTTAGACC
AGATCTGAGCCTGGGAGCTCTCTGGCTAACTAGGGAACCCACTGCTTAAGCCTCAATAAAGCTTGCCTTG
AGTGCTTCAAGTAGTGTGTGCCCGTCTGTTGTGTGACTCTGGTAACTAGAGATCCCTCAGACCCTTTTAG
TCAGTGTGGAAAATCTCTAGCAGTGGCGCCCGAACAGGGACTTGAAAGCGAAAGGGAAACCAGAGGAGCT
CTCTCGACGCAGGACTCGGCTTGCTGAAGCGCGCACGGCAAGAGGCGAGGGGCGGCGACTGGTGAGTACG
CCAAAAATTTTGACTAGCGGAGGCTAGAAGGAGAGAGATGGGTGCGAGAGCGTCAGTATTAAGCGGGGGA
GAATTAGATCGCGATGGGAAAAAATTCGGTTAAGGCCAGGGGGAAAGAAAAAATATAAATTAAAACATAT
AGTATGGGCAAGCAGGGAGCTAGAACGATTCGCAGTTAATCCTGGCCTGTTAGAAACATCAGAAGGCTGT
AGACAAATACTGGGACAGCTACAACCATCCCTTCAGACAGGATCAGAAGAACTTAGATCATTATATAATA
CAGTAGCAACCCTCTATTGTGTGCATCAAAGGATAGAGATAAAAGACACCAAGGAAGCTTTAGACAAGAT
AGAGGAAGAGCAAAACAAAAGTAAGACCACCGCACAGCAAGCGGCCGCTGATCTTCAGACCTGGAGGAGG
AGATATGAGGGACAATTGGAGAAGTGAATTATATAAATATAAAGTAGTAAAAATTGAACCATTAGGAGTA
GCACCCACCAAGGCAAAGAGAAGAGTGGTGCAGAGAGAAAAAAGAGCAGTGGGAATAGGAGCTTTGTTCC
TTGGGTTCTTGGGAGCAGCAGGAAGCACTATGGGCGCAGCGTCAATGACGCTGACGGTACAGGCCAGACA
ATTATTGTCTGGTATAGTGCAGCAGCAGAACAATTTGCTGAGGGCTATTGAGGCGCAACAGCATCTGTTG
CAACTCACAGTCTGGGGCATCAAGCAGCTCCAGGCAAGAATCCTGGCTGTGGAAAGATACCTAAAGGATC
AACAGCTCCTGGGGATTTGGGGTTGCTCTGGAAAACTCATTTGCACCACTGCTGTGCCTTGGAATGCTAG
TTGGAGTAATAAATCTCTGGAACAGATTTGGAATCACACGACCTGGATGGAGTGGGACAGAGAAATTAAC
AATTACACAAGCTTAATACACTCCTTAATTGAAGAATCGCAAAACCAGCAAGAAAAGAATGAACAAGAAT
TATTGGAATTAGATAAATGGGCAAGTTTGTGGAATTGGTTTAACATAACAAATTGGCTGTGGTATATAAA
ATTATTCATAATGATAGTAGGAGGCTTGGTAGGTTTAAGAATAGTTTTTGCTGTACTTTCTATAGTGAAT
AGAGTTAGGCAGGGATATTCACCATTATCGTTTCAGACCCACCTCCCAACCCCGAGGGGACCCAGAGAGG
GCCTATTTCCCATGATTCCTTCATATTTGCATATACGATACAAGGCTGTTAGAGAGATAATTAGAATTAA
TTTGACTGTAAACACAAAGATATTAGTACAAAATACGTGACGTAGAAAGTAATAATTTCTTGGGTAGTTT
GCAGTTTTAAAATTATGTTTTAAAATGGACTATCATATGCTTACCGTAACTTGAAAGTATTTCGATTTCT
TGGCTTTATATATCTTGTGGAAAGGACGAAACACCGACAAGCTCAAATTCTTCTAAGTTTTAGAGCTAGA
AATAGCAAGTTAAAATAAGGCTAGTCCGTTATCAACTTGAAAAAGTGGCACCGAGTCGGTGCTTTTTTAA
GCTTGGCGTAACTAGATCTTGAGACAAATGGCAGTATTCATCCACAATTTTAAAAGAAAAGGGGGGATTG
GGGGGTACAGTGCAGGGGAAAGAATAGTAGACATAATAGCAACAGACATACAAACTAAAGAATTACAAAA
ACAAATTACAAAAATTCAAAATTTTCGGGTTTATTACAGGGACAGCAGAGATCCACTTTGGCGCCGGCTC
GAGGGGG
