>Addgene plasmid #75837 | SNX16 gRNA (BRDN0001148051) | depositor partial sequence | sequence record 143297 | Target Sequence
ACAAGCTCAAATTCTTCTAA
