>Addgene plasmid #75837 | SNX16 gRNA (BRDN0001148051) | addgene partial sequence | sequence record 184663 | hU6-F
CGTGACGTAGAAAGTAATAATTTCTTGGGTAGTTTGCAGTTTTAAAATTATGTTTTAAAATGGACTATCA
TATGCTTACCGTAACTTGAAAGTATTTCGATTTCTTGGCTTTATATATCTTGTGGAAAGGACGAAACACC
GACAAGCTCAAATTCTTCTAAGTTTTAGAGCTAGAAATAGCAAGTTAAAATAAGGCTAGTCCGTTATCAA
CTTGAAAAAGTGGCACCGAGTCGGTGCTTTTTTAAGCTTGGCGTAACTAGATCTTGAGACAAATGGCAGT
ATTCATCCACAATTTTAAAAGAAAAGGGGGGATTGGGGGGTACAGTGCAGGGGAAAGAATAGTAGACATA
ATAGCAACAGACATACAAACTAAAGAATTACAAAAACAAATTACAAAAATTCAAAATTTTCGGGTTTATT
ACAGGGACAGCAGAGATCCACTTTGGCGCCGGCTCGAGGGGGCCCGGGTGCAAAGATGGATAAAGTTTTA
AACAGAGAGGAATCTTTGCAGCTAATGGACCTTCTAGGTCTTGAAAGGAGTGGGAATTGGCTCCGGTGCC
CGTCAGTGGG
